>Addgene plasmid #11774 | pBS U6 WIP RNAi | addgene partial sequence | sequence record 18460 | 11774 with M13-F20
CGCCGCCATCTCTAGGCCCGCGCCGGCCCCCTCGCACAGACTTGTGGGAGAAGCTCGGCTACTCCCCTGC
CCCGGTTAATTTGCATATAATATTTCCTAGTAACTATAGAGGCTTAATGTGCGATAAAAGACAGATAATC
TGTTCTTTTTATACTAGCTACATTTTACATGATAGGCTTGGATTTCTATAAGAGATACAAATACTAAATT
ATTATTTTAAAAAACAGCACAAAAGGAAACTCACCCTAACTGTAAAGTAATTGTGTGTTTTGAGACTATA
AATATCCCTTGGAGAAAAGCCTTGTTTGGGAGGTTTCCTGTGCCTTCTGGTACCAGAAGGCACAGGAAAC
CTCCCTTTTTGCCCCCTCGAGGTCGACGGTATCGATAAGCTTGATATCGAATTCCTGCAGCCCGGGGGAT
CCACTAGTTCTAGAGCGGCCGCCACCGCGGTGGGCACACAGCCCA
