[The description below was written by a language model from this plasmid's Addgene catalogue record.]
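Description:
pBS U6 WIP RNAi is a mammalian RNA interference plasmid built on the pBS-U6-RNAi-dual-CMV-GFP backbone, a pBluescript-derived vector of about 3.5 kb. It is propagated in E. coli as a high-copy plasmid under ampicillin selection. No mammalian selection marker is listed in the record, and no feature table is provided, so the exact arrangement of elements can only be inferred from the backbone name and catalogue fields.

The insert is a roughly 60 bp oligonucleotide cassette cloned between ClaI and EcoRI sites, both of which are retained. It encodes a short hairpin RNA directed against a 20-nucleotide target in human WIPF1, the gene for WASp-interacting protein (WIP). As the vector name indicates, the hairpin is driven by a U6 promoter, an RNA polymerase III promoter commonly used to produce small, defined transcripts that are processed by the cellular RNAi machinery into siRNAs. The backbone name also suggests a separate CMV-driven GFP cassette, which would allow transfected cells to be identified by fluorescence, although the record does not explicitly confirm that this is present in the final construct.

The plasmid is intended for knockdown of endogenous WIP in human cells. The associated publication examined a multiprotein complex containing WIP, WASp, actin and myosin IIA in activated natural killer cells and how it is altered by inhibitory KIR signalling, which is consistent with using the construct to test the requirement for WIP in NK cell cytoskeletal organisation and function.
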