Addgene plasmid #11774: pBS U6 WIP RNAi
Depositing lab: Jack Strominger. Depositing organization: Harvard University. Publication: Formation of a WIP-, WASp-, actin-, and myosin IIA-containing multiprotein complex in activated NK cells and its alteration by KIR inhibitory signaling. Krzewski K, Chen X, Orange JS, Strominger JL. J Cell Biol. 2006 Apr 10. 173(1):121-32. 10.1083/jcb.200509076 PubMed 16606694.
Backbone
  Vector backbone: pBS-U6-RNAi-dual-CMV-GFP
  Backbone manufacturer: Yang Shi's lab (Harvard Medical School)
  Backbone size w/o insert (bp): 3500
  Vector type: Mammalian Expression, RNAi
Growth in bacteria
  Bacterial resistance: Ampicillin, 100 μg/mL
  Growth temperature: 37°C
  Growth strain: DH5alpha
  Copy number: High Copy
Gene/Insert
  Gene/Insert name: WIP RNAi (alt names: WASp Interacting Protein; WIP)
  Species: H. sapiens (human)
  Insert size (bp): 60
  Entrez Gene: WIPF1 (a.k.a. PRPL-2, WAS2, WASPIP, WIP)
  Cloning method: Restriction Enzyme; 5′ cloning site ClaI (not destroyed); 3′ cloning site EcoRI (not destroyed)
  Sequencing primers: 5′ M13 forward 20
Resource information
  A portion of this plasmid was derived from a plasmid made by: Dr. Yang Shi (Harvard Medical School) provided the pBS-U6 empty vector.
Terms and licenses: Academic/Nonprofit Terms; Industry Terms: Not Available to Industry
Depositor comments: RNAi directed against this sequence in WIP: GGAGGTTTCCTGTGCCTTCT
How to cite: pBS U6 WIP RNAi was a gift from Jack Strominger (Addgene plasmid # 11774 ; http://n2t.net/addgene:11774 ; RRID:Addgene_11774)
